>Addgene plasmid #208305 | ABE-RA4.0 | addgene full sequence | sequence record 410362 | Addgene NGS Result
TCTGGCCGCCAAGAACCTGTCCGACGCCATCCTGCTGAGCGACATCCTGAGAGTGAACACCGAGATCACC
AAGGCCCCCCTGAGCGCCTCTATGATCAAGAGATACGACGAGCACCACCAGGACCTGACCCTGCTGAAAG
CTCTCGTGCGGCAGCAGCTGCCTGAGAAGTACAAAGAGATTTTCTTCGACCAGAGCAAGAACGGCTACGC
CGGCTACATTGACGGCGGAGCCAGCCAGGAAGAGTTCTACAAGTTCATCAAGCCCATCCTGGAAAAGATG
GACGGCACCGAGGAACTGCTCGTGAAGCTGAACAGAGAGGACCTGCTGCGGAAGCAGCGGACCTTCGACA
ACGGCAGCATCCCCCACCAGATCCACCTGGGAGAGCTGCACGCCATTCTGCGGCGGCAGGAAGATTTTTA
CCCATTCCTGAAGGACAACCGGGAAAAGATCGAGAAGATCCTGACCTTCCGCATCCCCTACTACGTGGGC
CCTCTGGCCAGGGGAAACAGCAGATTCGCCTGGATGACCAGAAAGAGCGAGGAAACCATCACCCCCTGGA
ACTTCGAGGAAGTGGTGGACAAGGGCGCTTCCGCCCAGAGCTTCATCGAGCGGATGACCAACTTCGATAA
GAACCTGCCCAACGAGAAGGTGCTGCCCAAGCACAGCCTGCTGTACGAGTACTTCACCGTGTATAACGAG
CTGACCAAAGTGAAATACGTGACCGAGGGAATGAGAAAGCCCGCCTTCCTGAGCGGCGAGCAGAAAAAGG
CCATCGTGGACCTGCTGTTCAAGACCAACCGGAAAGTGACCGTGAAGCAGCTGAAAGAGGACTACTTCAA
GAAAATCGAGTGCTTCGACTCCGTGGAAATCTCCGGCGTGGAAGATCGGTTCAACGCCTCCCTGGGCACA
TACCACGATCTGCTGAAAATTATCAAGGACAAGGACTTCCTGGACAATGAGGAAAACGAGGACATTCTGG
AAGATATCGTGCTGACCCTGACACTGTTTGAGGACAGAGAGATGATCGAGGAACGGCTGAAAACCTATGC
CCACCTGTTCGACGACAAAGTGATGAAGCAGCTGAAGCGGCGGAGATACACCGGCTGGGGCAGGCTGAGC
CGGAAGCTGATCAACGGCATCCGGGACAAGCAGTCCGGCAAGACAATCCTGGATTTCCTGAAGTCCGACG
GCTTCGCCAACAGAAACTTCATGCAGCTGATCCACGACGACAGCCTGACCTTTAAAGAGGACATCCAGAA
AGCCCAGGTGTCCGGCCAGGGCGATAGCCTGCACGAGCACATTGCCAATCTGGCCGGCAGCCCCGCCATT
AAGAAGGGCATCCTGCAGACAGTGAAGGTGGTGGACGAGCTCGTGAAAGTGATGGGCCGGCACAAGCCCG
AGAACATCGTGATCGAAATGGCCAGAGAGAACCAGACCACCCAGAAGGGACAGAAGAACAGCCGCGAGAG
AATGAAGCGGATCGAAGAGGGCATCAAAGAGCTGGGCAGCCAGATCCTGAAAGAACACCCCGTGGAAAAC
ACCCAGCTGCAGAACGAGAAGCTGTACCTGTACTACCTGCAGAATGGGCGGGATATGTACGTGGACCAGG
AACTGGACATCAACCGGCTGTCCGACTACGATGTGGACCATATCGTGCCTCAGAGCTTTCTGAAGGACGA
CTCCATCGACAACAAGGTGCTGACCAGAAGCGACAAGAACCGGGGCAAGAGCGACAACGTGCCCTCCGAA
GAGGTCGTGAAGAAGATGAAGAACTACTGGCGGCAGCTGCTGAACGCCAAGCTGATTACCCAGAGAAAGT
TCGACAATCTGACCAAGGCCGAGAGAGGCGGCCTGAGCGAACTGGATAAGGCCGGCTTCATCAAGAGACA
GCTGGTGGAAACCCGGCAGATCACAAAGCACGTGGCACAGATCCTGGACTCCCGGATGAACACTAAGTAC
GACGAGAATGACAAGCTGATCCGGGAAGTGAAAGTGATCACCCTGAAGTCCAAGCTGGTGTCCGATTTCC
GGAAGGATTTCCAGTTTTACAAAGTGCGCGAGATCAACAACTACCACCACGCCCACGACGCCTACCTGAA
CGCCGTCGTGGGAACCGCCCTGATCAAAAAGTACCCTAAGCTGGAAAGCGAGTTCGTGTACGGCGACTAC
AAGGTGTACGACGTGCGGAAGATGATCGCCAAGAGCGAGCAGGAAATCGGCAAGGCTACCGCCAAGTACT
TCTTCTACAGCAACATCATGAACTTTTTCAAGACCGAGATTACCCTGGCCAACGGCGAGATCCGGAAGCG
GCCTCTGATCGAGACAAACGGCGAAACCGGGGAGATCGTGTGGGATAAGGGCCGGGATTTTGCCACCGTG
CGGAAAGTGCTGAGCATGCCCCAAGTGAATATCGTGAAAAAGACCGAGGTGCAGACAGGCGGCTTCAGCA
AAGAGTCTATCCTGCCCAAGAGGAACAGCGATAAGCTGATCGCCAGAAAGAAGGACTGGGACCCTAAGAA
GTACGGCGGCTTCGACAGCCCCACCGTGGCCTATTCTGTGCTGGTGGTGGCCAAAGTGGAAAAGGGCAAG
TCCAAGAAACTGAAGAGTGTGAAAGAGCTGCTGGGGATCACCATCATGGAAAGAAGCAGCTTCGAGAAGA
ATCCCATCGACTTTCTGGAAGCCAAGGGCTACAAAGAAGTGAAAAAGGACCTGATCATCAAGCTGCCTAA
GTACTCCCTGTTCGAGCTGGAAAACGGCCGGAAGAGAATGCTGGCCTCTGCCGGCGAACTGCAGAAGGGA
AACGAACTGGCCCTGCCCTCCAAATATGTGAACTTCCTGTACCTGGCCAGCCACTATGAGAAGCTGAAGG
GCTCCCCCGAGGATAATGAGCAGAAACAGCTGTTTGTGGAACAGCACAAGCACTACCTGGACGAGATCAT
CGAGCAGATCAGCGAGTTCTCCAAGAGAGTGATCCTGGCCGACGCTAATCTGGACAAAGTGCTGTCCGCC
TACAACAAGCACCGGGATAAGCCCATCAGAGAGCAGGCCGAGAATATCATCCACCTGTTTACCCTGACCA
ATCTGGGAGCCCCTGCCGCCTTCAAGTACTTTGACACCACCATCGACCGGAAGAGGTACACCAGCACCAA
AGAGGTGCTGGACGCCACCCTGATCCACCAGAGCATCACCGGCCTGTACGAGACACGGATCGACCTGTCT
CAGCTGGGAGGTGACTCTGGCGGCTCAAAAAGAACCGCCGACGGCAGCGAATTCGAGCCCAAGAAGAAGA
GGAAAGTCTAACCGGTCATCATCACCATCACCATTGAGTTTAAACCCGCTGATCAGCCTCGACTGTGCCT
TCTAGTTGCCAGCCATCTGTTGTTTGCCCCTCCCCCGTGCCTTCCTTGACCCTGGAAGGTGCCACTCCCA
CTGTCCTTTCCTAATAAAATGAGGAAATTGCATCGCATTGTCTGAGTAGGTGTCATTCTATTCTGGGGGG
TGGGGTGGGGCAGGACAGCAAGGGGGAGGATTGGGAAGACAATAGCAGGCATGCTGGGGATGCGGTGGGC
TCTATGGCTTCTGAGGCGGAAAGAACCAGCTGGGGCTCGATACCGTCGACCTCTAGCTAGAGCTTGGCGT
AATCATGGTCATAGCTGTTTCCTGTGTGAAATTGTTATCCGCTCACAATTCCACACAACATACGAGCCGG
AAGCATAAAGTGTAAAGCCTAGGGTGCCTAATGAGTGAGCTAACTCACATTAATTGCGTTGCGCTCACTG
CCCGCTTTCCAGTCGGGAAACCTGTCGTGCCAGCTGCATTAATGAATCGGCCAACGCGCGGGGAGAGGCG
GTTTGCGTATTGGGCGCTCTTCCGCTTCCTCGCTCACTGACTCGCTGCGCTCGGTCGTTCGGCTGCGGCG
AGCGGTATCAGCTCACTCAAAGGCGGTAATACGGTTATCCACAGAATCAGGGGATAACGCAGGAAAGAAC
ATGTGAGCAAAAGGCCAGCAAAAGGCCAGGAACCGTAAAAAGGCCGCGTTGCTGGCGTTTTTCCATAGGC
TCCGCCCCCCTGACGAGCATCACAAAAATCGACGCTCAAGTCAGAGGTGGCGAAACCCGACAGGACTATA
AAGATACCAGGCGTTTCCCCCTGGAAGCTCCCTCGTGCGCTCTCCTGTTCCGACCCTGCCGCTTACCGGA
TACCTGTCCGCCTTTCTCCCTTCGGGAAGCGTGGCGCTTTCTCATAGCTCACGCTGTAGGTATCTCAGTT
CGGTGTAGGTCGTTCGCTCCAAGCTGGGCTGTGTGCACGAACCCCCCGTTCAGCCCGACCGCTGCGCCTT
ATCCGGTAACTATCGTCTTGAGTCCAACCCGGTAAGACACGACTTATCGCCACTGGCAGCAGCCACTGGT
AACAGGATTAGCAGAGCGAGGTATGTAGGCGGTGCTACAGAGTTCTTGAAGTGGTGGCCTAACTACGGCT
ACACTAGAAGAACAGTATTTGGTATCTGCGCTCTGCTGAAGCCAGTTACCTTCGGAAAAAGAGTTGGTAG
CTCTTGATCCGGCAAACAAACCACCGCTGGTAGCGGTGGTTTTTTTGTTTGCAAGCAGCAGATTACGCGC
AGAAAAAAAGGATCTCAAGAAGATCCTTTGATCTTTTCTACGGGGTCTGACACTCAGTGGAACGAAAACT
CACGTTAAGGGATTTTGGTCATGAGATTATCAAAAAGGATCTTCACCTAGATCCTTTTAAATTAAAAATG
AAGTTTTAAATCAATCTAAAGTATATATGAGTAAACTTGGTCTGACAGTTACCAATGCTTAATCAGTGAG
GCACCTATCTCAGCGATCTGTCTATTTCGTTCATCCATAGTTGCCTGACTCCCCGTCGTGTAGATAACTA
CGATACGGGAGGGCTTACCATCTGGCCCCAGTGCTGCAATGATACCGCGGCTACCACGCTCACCGGCTCC
AGATTTATCAGCAATAAACCAGCCAGCCGGAAGGGCCGAGCGCAGAAGTGGTCCTGCAACTTTATCCGCC
TCCATCCAGTCTATTAATTGTTGCCGGGAAGCTAGAGTAAGTAGTTCGCCAGTTAATAGTTTGCGCAACG
TTGTTGCCATTGCTACAGGCATCGTGGTGTCACGCTCGTCGTTTGGTATGGCTTCATTCAGCTCCGGTTC
CCAACGATCAAGGCGAGTTACATGATCCCCCATGTTGTGCAAAAAAGCGGTTAGCTCCTTCGGTCCTCCG
ATCGTTGTCAGAAGTAAGTTGGCCGCAGTGTTATCACTCATGGTTATGGCAGCACTGCATAATTCTCTTA
CTGTCATGCCATCCGTAAGATGCTTTTCTGTGACTGGTGAGTACTCAACCAAGTCATTCTGAGAATAGTG
TATGCGGCGACCGAGTTGCTCTTGCCCGGCGTCAATACGGGATAATACCGCGCCACATAGCAGAACTTTA
AAAGTGCTCATCATTGGAAAACGTTCTTCGGGGCGAAAACTCTCAAGGATCTTACCGCTGTTGAGATCCA
GTTCGATGTAACCCACTCGTGCACCCAACTGATCTTCAGCATCTTTTACTTTCACCAGCGTTTCTGGGTG
AGCAAAAACAGGAAGGCAAAATGCCGCAAAAAAGGGAATAAGGGCGACACGGAAATGTTGAATACTCATA
CTCTTCCTTTTTCAATATTATTGAAGCATTTATCAGGGTTATTGTCTCATGAGCGGATACATATTTGAAT
GTATTTAGAAAAATAAACAAATAGGGGTTCCGCGCACATTTCCCCGAAAAGTGCCACCTGACGTCGACGG
ATCGGGAGATCGATCTCCCGATCCCCTAGGGTCGACTCTCAGTACAATCTGCTCTGATGCCGCATAGTTA
AGCCAGTATCTGCTCCCTGCTTGTGTGTTGGAGGTCGCTGAGTAGTGCGCGAGCAAAATTTAAGCTACAA
CAAGGCAAGGCTTGACCGACAATTGCATGAAGAATCTGCTTAGGGTTAGGCGTTTTGCGCTGCTTCGCGA
TGTACGGGCCAGATATACGCGTTGACATTGATTATTGACTAGTTATTAATAGTAATCAATTACGGGGTCA
TTAGTTCATAGCCCATATATGGAGTTCCGCGTTACATAACTTACGGTAAATGGCCCGCCTGGCTGACCGC
CCAACGACCCCCGCCCATTGACGTCAATAATGACGTATGTTCCCATAGTAACGCCAATAGGGACTTTCCA
TTGACGTCAATGGGTGGAGTATTTACGGTAAACTGCCCACTTGGCAGTACATCAAGTGTATCATATGCCA
AGTACGCCCCCTATTGACGTCAATGACGGTAAATGGCCCGCCTGGCATTATGCCCAGTACATGACCTTAT
GGGACTTTCCTACTTGGCAGTACATCTACGTATTAGTCATCGCTATTACCATGGTGATGCGGTTTTGGCA
GTACATCAATGGGCGTGGATAGCGGTTTGACTCACGGGGATTTCCAAGTCTCCACCCCATTGACGTCAAT
GGGAGTTTGTTTTGGCACCAAAATCAACGGGACTTTCCAAAATGTCGTAACAACTCCGCCCCATTGACGC
AAATGGGCGGTAGGCGTGTACGGTGGGAGGTCTATATAAGCAGAGCTGGTTTAGTGAACCGTCAGATCCG
CTAGAGATCCGCGGCCGCTAATACGACTCACTATAGGGAGAGCCGCCACCATGAAACGGACAGCCGACGG
AAGCGAGTTCGAGTCACCAAAGAAGAAGCGGAAAGTCATGTCTGAAGTCGAGTTTAGCCACGAGTATTGG
ATGAGGCACGCACTGACCCTGGCAAAGCGAGCATGGGATGAAAGAGAAGTCCCCGTGGGCGCCGTGCTGG
TGCACAACAATAGAGTGATCGGAGAGGGATGGAACAGGGCAATCGGCCACCACGACCCTACCGCACACGC
AGAGATCATGGCACTGAGGCAGGGAGGCCTGGTCATGCAGAATTACCGCCTGTTCGATGCCACCCTGTAT
GTGACACTGGAGCCATGCGTGATGTGCGCAGGAGCAATGATCCACAGCAGGATCGGAAGAGTGGTGTTCG
GAGTGCGGGGCGCCAGGCACGGCGCAGCAGGCTCCCTGATGAATGTGCTGCACTACCCCGGCATAAAGCA
CCGGGTGGAGATCACAGAGGGAATCCTGGCAGACGAGTGCGCCGCCCTGCTGAGCCGTTTCTTTAGAATG
CCGAGACGGGTGTTCAAGGCCCAGAAGAAGGCACAGAGCTCCACCGACTCTGGAGGATCTAGCGGAGGAT
CCTCTGGCAGCGAGACACCAGGAACAAGCGAGTCAGCAACACCAGAGAGCAGTGGCGGCAGCAGCGGCGG
CAGCGACAAGAAGTACAGCATCGGCCTGGCCATCGGCACCAACTCTGTGGGCTGGGCCGTGATCACCGAC
GAGTACAAGGTGCCCAGCAAGAAATTCAAGGTGCTGGGCAACACCGACCGGCACAGCATCAAGAAGAACC
TGATCGGAGCCCTGCTGTTCGACAGCGGCGAAACAGCCGAGGCCACCCGGCTGAAGAGAACCGCCAGAAG
AAGATACACCAGACGGAAGAACCGGATCTGCTATCTGCAAGAGATCTTCAGCAACGAGATGGCCAAGGTG
GACGACAGCTTCTTCCACAGACTGGAAGAGTCCTTCCTGGTGGAAGAGGATAAGAAGCACGAGCGGCACC
CCATCTTCGGCAACATCGTGGACGAGGTGGCCTACCACGAGAAGTACCCCACCATCTACCACCTGAGAAA
GAAACTGGTGGACAGCACCGACAAGGCCGACCTGCGGCTGATCTATCTGGCCCTGGCCCACATGATCAAG
TTCCGGGGCCACTTCCTGATCGAGGGCGACCTGAACCCCGACAACAGCGACGTGGACAAGCTGTTCATCC
AGCTGGTGCAGACCTACAACCAGCTGTTCGAGGAAAACCCCATCAACGCCAGCGGCGTGGACGCCAAGGC
CATCCTGTCTGCCAGACTGAGCAAGAGCAGACGGCTGGAAAATCTGATCGCCCAGCTGCCCGGCGAAAAG
AAGAATGGCCTGTTCGGAAACCTGATTGCCCTGAGCCTGGGCCTGACCCCCAACTTCAAGAGCAACTTCG
ACCTGGCCGAGGATGCCAAACTGCAGCTGAGCAAGGACACCTACGACGACGACCTGGACAACCTGCTGGC
CCAGATCGGCGACCAGTACGCCGACCTGTT
Features (pLannotate 1.2.2; 16 found; start..end, strand, type, name):
   3353..3577    +  polyA_signal   bGH poly(A) signal: bovine growth hormone polyadenylation signal
   3581..3602    +  promoter       SV40 promoter (fragment): SV40 enhancer and early promoter
   3607..3623    +  misc_feature   MCS (fragment): pBluescript multiple cloning site
   3672..3688    -  protein_bind   lac operator: The lac repressor binds to the lac operator to inhibit transcription in E. coli. This inhibition can be relieved by adding lactose or isopropyl-β-D-thiogalactopyranoside (IPTG). lac repressor encoded by lacI
   3696..3726    -  promoter       lac promoter: promoter for the E. coli lac operon
   3741..3762    -  protein_bind   CAP binding site: CAP binding activates transcription in the presence of cAMP. E. coli catabolite activator protein
   3775..3867    -  CDS            lacI (fragment): lac repressor; lacI; The lac repressor binds to the lac operator to inhibit transcription in E. coli. This inhibition can be relieved by adding lactose or isopropyl-β-D-thiogalactopyranoside (IPTG).
   4050..4638    -  rep_origin     ori: high-copy-number ColE1/pMB1/pBR322/pUC origin of replication
   4809..5669    -  CDS            AmpR: β-lactamase; bla; confers resistance to ampicillin, carbenicillin, and related antibiotics
   5670..5774    -  promoter       AmpR promoter: bla
   5845..5889    -  misc_feature   bom (fragment): basis of mobility region from pBR322
   6044..6423    +  enhancer       CMV enhancer: human cytomegalovirus immediate early enhancer
   6424..6627    +  promoter       CMV promoter: human cytomegalovirus (CMV) immediate early promoter
   6669..6687    +  promoter       T7 promoter: promoter for bacteriophage T7 RNA polymerase
   6758..7240    +  CDS            tadA: TADA_ECOLI - Also known as yfhC. Experimental evidence at protein level: Swiss-Prot protein existence level 1. Catalyzes the deamination of adenosine to inosine at the wobble position 34 of tRNA(Arg2). Essential for cell viability. From Escherichia coli (strain K12).
   7355..3236    +  CDS            dCas9 (fragment) (across the origin): catalytically dead mutant of the Cas9 endonuclease from the Streptococcus pyogenes Type II CRISPR/Cas system RNA-guided DNA-binding protein that lacks endonuclease activity due to the D10A mutation in the RuvC catalytic domain and the N863A mutation in the HNH catalytic domain
