[The description below was written by a language model from this plasmid's Addgene catalogue record and pLannotate feature annotations shown in this document.]
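Description:
ABE-RA4.0 is a mammalian expression plasmid of about 8.2 kb, built on a pCMV backbone, that encodes an adenine base editor. In bacteria it is maintained at high copy from a ColE1/pBR322-type origin and selected with ampicillin through the β-lactamase (AmpR) gene and its own promoter. The backbone also carries short remnants annotated as lac promoter/operator, CAP binding site, lacI, bom, SV40 promoter and multiple cloning site fragments. These appear to be cloning leftovers rather than functional parts of the payload.

The payload is a single open reading frame driven by the human cytomegalovirus immediate-early enhancer and promoter and terminated by the bovine growth hormone polyadenylation signal. A T7 promoter lies between the CMV promoter and the coding sequence and could in principle support in vitro transcription. The reading frame begins with an engineered variant of the E. coli tRNA adenosine deaminase TadA (TadA-RA4.0), which carries sixteen listed substitutions including P48A, A106V, D108G, H123Y, D147R and I156F. It is followed, after a gap in the annotation that presumably holds a linker, by Streptococcus pyogenes Cas9. The automated annotation labels the Cas9 segment as a dCas9 fragment, but the catalogue entry specifies the D10A form, which is a nickase rather than a fully inactive enzyme. Nuclear localization signals or tags are not annotated.

When paired with a separately supplied guide RNA, which this plasmid does not encode, the fusion is directed to a target site where the deaminase converts adenine to inosine, yielding A•T to G•C edits. The associated publication presents the variant as expanding the sequence context compatibility of adenine base editing in mammalian cells.
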