Addgene plasmid #208305: ABE-RA4.0
Purpose: Expresses ABE-RA4.0 in mammalian cells
Depositing lab: Weixin Tang. Depositing organization: University of Chicago. Publication: An adenine base editor variant expands context compatibility. Xiao YL, Wu Y, Tang W. Nat Biotechnol. 2024 Jan 2. doi: 10.1038/s41587-023-01994-3. PubMed 38168987.
Backbone
  Vector backbone: pCMV with a BR322 origin
  Backbone size w/o insert (bp): 3402
  Vector type: Mammalian Expression
Growth in bacteria
  Bacterial resistance: Ampicillin, 100 μg/mL
  Growth temperature: 37°C
  Growth strain: DH5alpha
  Copy number: High Copy
Gene/Insert
  Gene/Insert name: TadA-RA4.0-SpCas9 D10A
  Species: E. coli
  Insert size (bp): 4818
  Mutation: P48A, R51H, I76F, A106V, D108G, K110R, T111H, D119N, H123Y, M126I, N127K, D147R, R152P, Q154R, E155V, I156F
  Cloning method: Restriction Enzyme; 5′ cloning site Unknown (unknown if destroyed); 3′ cloning site Unknown (unknown if destroyed)
Terms and licenses: Academic/Nonprofit Terms; Industry Terms: Not Available to Industry
How to cite: ABE-RA4.0 was a gift from Weixin Tang (Addgene plasmid # 208305 ; http://n2t.net/addgene:208305 ; RRID:Addgene_208305)
